Addgene plasmid #123146: pXW117As(RS-E11-RinA)2
Purpose: Arsenic sensor with three-layered amplifier cascade. Need to work with plasmid pXWPrinA-gfp2. pSB4A3 carrying J117-30arsR-t-ParsR-30hrpR-30hrpS-t-PhrpLE-31ECF11(ASV)-t-Pecf11-33rinA-t
Depositing lab: Baojun Wang. Depositing organization: University of Edinburgh. Publication: Cascaded amplifying circuits enable ultrasensitive cellular sensors for toxic metals. Wan X, Volpetti F, Petrova E, French C, Maerkl SJ, Wang B. Nat Chem Biol. 2019 May;15(5):540-548. doi: 10.1038/s41589-019-0244-3. Epub 2019 Mar 25. PubMed 30911179.
Backbone
  Vector backbone: pSB4A3
  Backbone size w/o insert (bp): 3339
  Total vector size (bp): 7785
  Vector type: Bacterial Expression, Synthetic Biology
Growth in bacteria
  Bacterial resistance: Ampicillin, 100 μg/mL
  Growth temperature: 37°C
  Growth strain: DH5alpha
  Copy number: Low Copy
Gene/Insert
  Gene/Insert name: J117-30arsR-t-ParsR-30hrpR-30hrpS-t-PhrpLE-31ECF11(ASV)-t-Pecf11-33rinA-t
  Species: Synthetic
  Insert size (bp): 4446
  Promoter: J117, ParsR, PhrpLE, Pecf11
  Cloning method: Restriction Enzyme; 5′ cloning site EcoRI (not destroyed); 3′ cloning site PstI (not destroyed)
  Sequencing primers: 5′ TGCCACCTGACGTCTAAGAA; 3′ ATTACCGCCTTTGAGTGAGC
Terms and licenses: Academic/Nonprofit Terms; Industry Terms: Not Available to Industry
How to cite: pXW117As(RS-E11-RinA)2 was a gift from Baojun Wang (Addgene plasmid # 123146 ; http://n2t.net/addgene:123146 ; RRID:Addgene_123146)
