[The description below was written by a language model from this plasmid's Addgene catalogue record and pLannotate feature annotations shown in this document.]
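Description:
pXW117As(RS-E11-RinA)2 is a low-copy bacterial expression plasmid for synthetic biology, built on the BioBrick backbone pSB4A3. It replicates from the pSC101 origin with its cognate Rep101 (RepA) protein and is selected with ampicillin through a β-lactamase gene. The roughly 4.4 kb synthetic insert sits between the BioBrick prefix and suffix, with the EcoRI and PstI cloning sites retained. Flanking terminators insulate it from the backbone.

The insert encodes an arsenic sensor followed by a three-layer transcriptional amplifier cascade, arranged as four units that each end in an rrnB T1/T7Te double terminator. A constitutive J117 promoter, which the annotation detects as a fragment resembling the J23119 family, drives arsR. This gene encodes the E. coli repressor whose repression is relieved by arsenic oxyions. The ArsR-controlled ParsR promoter then expresses hrpR and hrpS. The automated annotation labels these two reading frames as hyfR fragments, most likely because of homology among enhancer-binding activators, whereas the catalogue entry identifies them as hrpR and hrpS. These activators switch on PhrpLE, which drives the sigma factor ECF11. ECF11 carries an ssrA-type degradation tag, described as the ASV variant in the record and matched as an LVA fragment by the annotator, which should speed protein turnover. ECF11 in turn activates Pecf11 to produce RinA, a phage phi11 transcriptional activator.

The plasmid carries no reporter. According to the record it must be used with the companion plasmid pXWPrinA-gfp2, which by its name presumably supplies a RinA-responsive GFP output. Together they are intended as an ultrasensitive whole-cell biosensor for arsenic.
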