Features (pLannotate 1.2.2; 23 found; start..end, strand, type, name):
      2..59      +  terminator     his operon terminator: This putative transcriptin terminator from the E. coli his operon has a 2-bp deletion introduced during synthesis. Its efficiency has not been determined.
    362..1312    -  CDS            Rep101: RepA protein needed for replication with the pSC101 origin; rep101
   1360..1582    -  rep_origin     pSC101 ori: low-copy replication origin that requires the Rep101 protein
   2074..2168    -  terminator     lambda t0 terminator: transcription terminator from phage lambda
   2198..3058    -  CDS            AmpR: β-lactamase; bla; confers resistance to ampicillin, carbenicillin, and related antibiotics
   3059..3163    -  promoter       AmpR promoter: bla
   3250..3293    -  terminator     bacterial terminator: putative bacterial transcription terminator
   3296..3317    +  misc_feature   BioBrick prefix: BioBrick prefix for parts that do not start with "ATG"
   3318..3340    +  promoter       J23119(SpeI) promoter (fragment): bacterial promoter (Registry of Standard Biological Parts BBa J23119) modified to end with an SpeI site
   3382..3732    +  CDS            arsR: ARSR_ECOLI - Also known as arsE. Protein inferred from homology: Swiss-Prot protein existence level 3. Transcriptional repressor for the arsEFG operon. ArsE is a trans-acting regulatory protein which controls its own expression. The repressive effect of ArsE is alleviated by oxyions of +III oxidation state of arsenic, antimony, and bismuth, as well as arsenate (As(V)) (By similarity). From Escherichia coli (strain K12).
   3798..3869    +  terminator     rrnB T1 terminator: transcription terminator T1 from the E. coli rrnB gene
   3885..3912    +  terminator     T7Te terminator: phage T7 early transcription terminator
   4151..4774    +  CDS            hyfR (fragment): HYFR_ECOLI - Experimental evidence at protein level: Swiss-Prot protein existence level 1. A transcriptional activator of its own operon; when overexpressed operon expression is strongly enhanced by low pH (under pH 6.0), strongly inhibited by O(2) but only weakly stimulated by fumarate (PubMed:12426353, PubMed:14702328). Expression in situ is very weak (PubMed:12426353, PubMed:14702328). From Escherichia coli (strain K12).
   5114..5764    +  CDS            hyfR (fragment): HYFR_ECOLI - Experimental evidence at protein level: Swiss-Prot protein existence level 1. A transcriptional activator of its own operon; when overexpressed operon expression is strongly enhanced by low pH (under pH 6.0), strongly inhibited by O(2) but only weakly stimulated by fumarate (PubMed:12426353, PubMed:14702328). Expression in situ is very weak (PubMed:12426353, PubMed:14702328). From Escherichia coli (strain K12).
   5982..6053    +  terminator     rrnB T1 terminator: transcription terminator T1 from the E. coli rrnB gene
   6069..6096    +  terminator     T7Te terminator: phage T7 early transcription terminator
   6935..6958    +  CDS            ssrA tag (LVA) (fragment): C-terminal peptide that mediates degradation in bacteria through the ClpXP and ClpAP proteases (McGinness et al., 2006) mutant LVA variant that confers accelerated degradation under some conditions (Andersen et al., 1998)
   7009..7080    +  terminator     rrnB T1 terminator: transcription terminator T1 from the E. coli rrnB gene
   7096..7123    +  terminator     T7Te terminator: phage T7 early transcription terminator
   7223..7642    +  CDS            RINA: RINA_BPPHA - Protein predicted: Swiss-Prot protein existence level 4. Activates int gene expression, probably by direct DNA- binding. Int activation requires both rinA and rinB. From Staphylococcus phage phi11 (Bacteriophage phi-11).
   7662..7733    +  terminator     rrnB T1 terminator: transcription terminator T1 from the E. coli rrnB gene
   7749..7776    +  terminator     T7Te terminator: phage T7 early transcription terminator
   7783..1       +  misc_feature   BioBrick suffix (across the origin): universal suffix for all parts
>Addgene plasmid #123146 | pXW117As(RS-E11-RinA)2 | addgene full sequence | sequence record 243978 | Addgene NGS Result
GTCCGGCAAAAAAGGGCAAGGTGTCACCACCCTGCCCTTTTTCTTTAAAACCGAAAAGATTACTTCGCGT
TATGCAGGCTTCCTCGCTCACTGACTCGCTGCGCTCGGTCGTTCGGCTGCGGCGAGCGGTATCAGCTCAC
TCAAAGGCGGTAATCTCGAGGTTACATTGTCGATCTGTTCATGGTGAACAGCTTTGAATGCACCAAAAAC
TCGTAAAAGCTCTGATGTATCTATCTTTTTTACACCGTTTTCATCTGTGCATATGGACAGTTTTCCCTTT
GATATGTAACGGTGAACAGTTGTTCTACTTTTGTTTGTTAGTCTTGATGCTTCACTGATAGATACAAGAG
CCATAAGAACCTCAGATCCTTCCGTATTTAGCCAGTATGTTCTCTAGTGTGGTTCGTTGTTTTTGCGTGA
GCCATGAGAACGAACCATTGAGATCATACTTACTTTGCATGTCACTCAAAAATTTTGCCTCAAAACTGGT
GAGCTGAATTTTTGCAGTTAAAGCATCGTGTAGTGTTTTTCTTAGTCCGTTATGTAGGTAGGAATCTGAT
GTAATGGTTGTTGGTATTTTGTCACCATTCATTTTTATCTGGTTGTTCTCAAGTTCGGTTACGAGATCCA
TTTGTCTATCTAGTTCAACTTGGAAAATCAACGTATCAGTCGGGCGGCCTCGCTTATCAACCACCAATTT
CATATTGCTGTAAGTGTTTAAATCTTTACTTATTGGTTTCAAAACCCATTGGTTAAGCCTTTTAAACTCA
TGGTAGTTATTTTCAAGCATTAACATGAACTTAAATTCATCAAGGCTAATCTCTATATTTGCCTTGTGAG
TTTTCTTTTGTGTTAGTTCTTTTAATAACCACTCATAAATCCTCATAGAGTATTTGTTTTCAAAAGACTT
AACATGTTCCAGATTATATTTTATGAATTTTTTTAACTGGAAAAGATAAGGCAATATCTCTTCACTAAAA
ACTAATTCTAATTTTTCGCTTGAGAACTTGGCATAGTTTGTCCACTGGAAAATCTCAAAGCCTTTAACCA
AAGGATTCCTGATTTCCACAGTTCTCGTCATCAGCTCTCTGGTTGCTTTAGCTAATACACCATAAGCATT
TTCCCTACTGATGTTCATCATCTGAGCGTATTGGTTATAAGTGAACGATACCGTCCGTTCTTTCCTTGTA
GGGTTTTCAATCGTGGGGTTGAGTAGTGCCACACAGCATAAAATTAGCTTGGTTTCATGCTCCGTTAAGT
CATAGCGACTAATCGCTAGTTCATTTGCTTTGAAAACAACTAATTCAGACATACATCTCAATTGGTCTAG
GTGATTTTAATCACTATACCAATTGAGATGGGCTAGTCAATGATAATTACATGTCCTTTTCCTTTGAGTT
GTGGGTATCTGTAAATTCTGCTAGACCTTTGCTGGAAAACTTGTAAATTCTGCTAGACCCTCTGTAAATT
CCGCTAGACCTTTGTGTGTTTTTTTTGTTTATATTCAAGTGGTTATAATTTATAGAATAAAGAAAGAATA
AAAAAAGATAAAAAGAATAGATCCCAGCCCTGTGTATAACTCACTACTTTAGTCAGTTCCGCAGTATTAC
AAAAGGATGTCGCAAACGCTGTTTGCTCCTCTACAAAACAGACCTTAAAACCCTAAAGGCTTAAGTAGCA
CCCTCGCAAGCTCGGGCAAATCGCTGAATATTCCTTTTGTCTCCGACCATCAGGCACCTGAGTCGCTGTC
TTTTTCGTGACATTCAGTTCGCTGCGCTCACGGCTCTGGCAGTGAATGGGGGTAAATGGCACTACAGGCG
CCTTTTATGGATTCATGCAAGGAAACTACCCATAATACAAGAAAAGCCCGTCACGGGCTTCTCAGGGCGT
TTTATGGCGGGTCTGCTATGTGGTGCTATCTGACTTTTTGCTGTTCAGCAGTTCCTGCCCTCTGATTTTC
CAGTCTGACCACTTCGGATTATCCCGTGACAGGTCATTCAGACTGGCTAATGCACCCAGTAAGGCAGCGG
TATCATCAACAGGCTTACCCGTCTTACTGTCCCTAGTGCTTGGATTCTCACCAATAAAAAACGCCCGGCG
GCAACCGAGCGTTCTGAACAAATCCAGATGGAGTTCTGAGGTCATTACTGGATCTATCAACAGGAGTCCA
AGCGAGCTCGTAAACTTGGTCTGACAGTTACCAATGCTTAATCAGTGAGGCACCTATCTCAGCGATCTGT
CTATTTCGTTCATCCATAGTTGCCTGACTCCCCGTCGTGTAGATAACTACGATACGGGAGGGCTTACCAT
CTGGCCCCAGTGCTGCAATGATACCGCGAGACCCACGCTCACCGGCTCCAGATTTATCAGCAATAAACCA
GCCAGCCGGAAGGGCCGAGCGCAGAAGTGGTCCTGCAACTTTATCCGCCTCCATCCAGTCTATTAATTGT
TGCCGGGAAGCTAGAGTAAGTAGTTCGCCAGTTAATAGTTTGCGCAACGTTGTTGCCATTGCTACAGGCA
TCGTGGTGTCACGCTCGTCGTTTGGTATGGCTTCATTCAGCTCCGGTTCCCAACGATCAAGGCGAGTTAC
ATGATCCCCCATGTTGTGCAAAAAAGCGGTTAGCTCCTTCGGTCCTCCGATCGTTGTCAGAAGTAAGTTG
GCCGCAGTGTTATCACTCATGGTTATGGCAGCACTGCATAATTCTCTTACTGTCATGCCATCCGTAAGAT
GCTTTTCTGTGACTGGTGAGTACTCAACCAAGTCATTCTGAGAATAGTGTATGCGGCGACCGAGTTGCTC
TTGCCCGGCGTCAATACGGGATAATACCGCGCCACATAGCAGAACTTTAAAAGTGCTCATCATTGGAAAA
CGTTCTTCGGGGCGAAAACTCTCAAGGATCTTACCGCTGTTGAGATCCAGTTCGATGTAACCCACTCGTG
CACCCAACTGATCTTCAGCATCTTTTACTTTCACCAGCGTTTCTGGGTGAGCAAAAACAGGAAGGCAAAA
TGCCGCAAAAAAGGGAATAAGGGCGACACGGAAATGTTGAATACTCATACTCTTCCTTTTTCAATATTAT
TGAAGCATTTATCAGGGTTATTGTCTCATGAGCGGATACATATTTGAATGTATTTAGAAAAATAAACAAA
TAGGGGTTCCGCGCACATTTCCCATGGTGCCACCTGACGTCTAAGAAACCATTATTATCATGACATTAAC
CTATAAAAATAGGCGTATCACGAGGCAGAATTTCAGATAAAAAAAATCCTTAGCTTTCGCTAAGGATGAT
TTCTGGAATTCGCGGCCGCTTCTAGAGTTGACAGCTAGCTCAGTCCTAGGGATTGTGCTAGCTACTAGAG
ATTAAAGAGGAGAAATACTAGATGTCATTTCTGTTACCCATCCAATTGTTCAAAATTCTTGCTGATGAAA
CCCGTCTGGGCATCGTTTTACTGCTCAGCGAACTGGGAGAGTTATGCGTCTGCGATCTCTGCACTGCTCT
CGACCAGTCGCAGCCCAAGATCTCCCGCCACCTGGCATTGCTGCGTGAAAGCGGGCTATTGCTGGACCGC
AAGCAAGGTAAGTGGGTTCATTACCGCTTATCACCGCATATTCCAGCATGGGCGGCGAAAATTATTGATG
AGGCCTGGCGATGTGAACAGGAAAAGGTTCAGGCGATTGTCCGCAACCTGGCTCGACAAAACTGTTCCGG
GGACAGTAAGAACATTTGCAGTTAAAAATTTAGCTAAACACACATGAATTTTCAGATGTGTTTTATCCGG
GTACTAGAGCCAGGCATCAAATAAAACGAAAGGCTCAGTCGAAAGACTGGGCCTTTCGTTTTATCTGTTG
TTTGTCGGTGAACGCTCTCTACTAGAGTCACACTGGCTCACCTTCGGGTGGGCCTTTCTGCGTTTATATA
CTAGAGCCAACTCAAAATTCACACCTATTACCTTCCTCTGCACTTACACATTCGTTAAGTCATATATGTT
TTTGACTTATCCGCTTCGAAGAGAGACACTACCTGCAATACTAGAGATTAAAGAGGAGAAATACTAGATG
AGTACAGGCATCGATAAGGACGTCCGAGAGTGTTGGGGCGTAACTGCATTATCAGCGGGTCATCAAATTG
CAATGAATAGCGCGTTTCTGGATATGGACTTGCTGTTGTGCGGGGAAACCGGCACCGGCAAGGACACACT
GGCCAACCGCATTCACGAGTTGTCCAGCAGGTCGGGACCCTTTGTGGGCATGAACTGCGCCGCCATTCCC
GAGTCGCTGGCAGAGAGCCAGTTATTCGGTGTGGTCAACGGTGCATTCACCGGCGTATGCCGGGCTCGCG
AGGGCTACATAGAGGCCTCCAGTGGTGGCACCTTGTACCTGGATGAAATCGACAGCATGCCGTTGAGCCT
GCAAGCCAAACTGCTGCGTGTGTTGGAGAGTCGAGGTATCGAGCGTCTGGGCTCGACCGAATTTATCCCG
GTGGATCTGCGGATCATTGCCTCGGCCCAGCGGCCACTGGATGAACTGGTGGAACAAGGACTTTTCCGTC
GCGACCTGTTTTTTCGGCTCAACGTGCTGACGCTTCACTTGCCAGCCTTGCGCAAACGTCGTGAACAGAT
CCTGCCATTGTTCGACCAGTTCACCCAGGGTATCGCTGCCGAGTTCGGACGTCCCGCTCCTGCGCTGGAC
AGCGGGCGTGTGCAGCTGCTGCTCAGCCACGACTGGCCGGGCAACATCCGCGAATTGAAGTCTGCGGCCA
AGCGCTTCGTACTCGGCTTCCCCTTGCTGGGCGCCGACCCTGTGGAAGCGCTTGACCCTGCCACGGGGCT
GCGCACGCAAATGCGCATCATCGAGAAAATGCTCATCCAGGATGCCTTGAAGCGGCACAGGCACAATTTC
GACGCGGTGCTTCAGGAGTTGGAGTTGCCAAGACGCACCCTGTATCACCGCATGAAGGAACTGGGAGTTG
CAGCGCCGATCGCTGCGACGGCCGGGGTCTAATAAAACGCAGGTGTGGTTATGCTACTAGAGATTAAAGA
GGAGAAATACTAGATGAGTCTTGATGAAAGGTTTGAGGATGATCTGGACGAGGAGCGGGTTCCGAATCTG
GGGATAGTTGCCGAAAGTATTTCGCAACTGGGTATCGACGTGCTGCTATCGGGTGAGACCGGCACGGGCA
AAGACACGATTGCCCGACGGATTCATGAGATGTCAGGCCGCAAAGGGCGCCTGGTGGCGATGAATTGCGC
GGCCATTCCGGAGTCCCTCGCCGAGAGCGAGTTATTCGGCGTGGTCAGCGGTGCCTACACCGGCGCTGAT
CGCTCCAGAGTCGGTTATGTCGAAGCGGCGCAGGGCGGCACGCTGTACCTGGATGAGATCGATAGCATGC
CGCTGAGCCTGCAAGCCAAATTGCTGAGGGTGCTGGAAACCCGAGCGCTTGAACGGCTGGGTTCGACGTC
GACGATCAAGCTGGATATCTGCGTGATCGCCTCCGCCCAATGCTCGCTGGACGACGCCGTCGAGCGGGGG
CAGTTTCGTCGCGATCTGTATTTTCGCCTGAACGTCCTGACACTCAAGCTTCCTCCGCTACGTAACCAGT
CTGATCGCATAGTTCCCCTGTTCACACGTTTTACGGCCGCCGCCGCGAGGGAGCTCGGTGTTCCCGTTCC
CGATGTTTGCCCACTGCTGCACAAAGTGCTGCTGGGCCACGACTGGCCCGGCAATATCCGTGAGCTCAAG
GCGGCAGCCAAACGCCATGTGCTGGGTTTCCCCTTGCTGGGCGCCGAGCCGCAGGGCGAAGAGCACTTGG
CCTGTGGGCTCAAATCGCAATTGCGAGTGATCGAAAAAGCCCTGATTCAGGAGTCGCTCAAGCGCCACGA
CAATTGTGTGGATTCGGTAAGCCTGGAACTGGACGTGCCACGCCGTACGCTCTATCGACGCATCAAAGAA
TTGCAGATCTAATAATACTAGAGCCAGGCATCAAATAAAACGAAAGGCTCAGTCGAAAGACTGGGCCTTT
CGTTTTATCTGTTGTTTGTCGGTGAACGCTCTCTACTAGAGTCACACTGGCTCACCTTCGGGTGGGCCTT
TCTGCGTTTATATACTAGAGGCCGGATTATGTCCGCTGAGTGGGTCACGGTCCCGGATCAGTTCCCTTGC
GAAGCTGACCGATGTTTTTGTGCCAAAAGCTGTTGTGGCAAAAAACGGTTTGCGCAAAGTTTTGTATTAC
AAAGAATTTCACATTTTAAAATATCTTTATAAATCAATCAGTTATTTCTATTTTCAAGCTGGCACGGTTA
TTGCTATAGGGCTTGTACTACTAGAGTCACACAGGAAACCTACTAGATGATGAGCGATAGTCCGCAGAAA
CTGGGTCGTAATGAATGGAATGCATATATGGATAAAGTGAAAGCCAAAGATCGTGAAGCCTTTGCCTTTG
TGTTTCGTTTTTATGCACCGAAACTGAAACAGTTCGCCTATAAACATGTTGGCAATGAACAGGTTGCAAT
GGAAATGGTTCAAGAAACCATGGCAACCGTTTGGCAGAAAGCACATCTGTATGATGGTAAAAAAAGCGCA
CTGAGCACCTGGATTTATACCATTATTCGTAACCTGTGCTTTGACCTGCTGCGTAAACAGAAAGGTAAAG
AACTGCATATTCACAGCGACGATATTTGGCCGAGCGAATATTATCCGCCTGATATGGTTGATCATTATAG
TCCGGAACAGGATATGCTGAAAGAACAGGTGGTTAAATTTCTGGATATCCTGCCGAAAAATCAGCGTGAT
GTTCTGCAAGCAGTTTATCTGGAAGAACTGCCGCATCAGCAGGTTGCAGAACTGTTTGATATTCCGCTGG
GCACCGTTAAAAGCCGTCTGCGTCTGGCAGTTGAAAAACTGCGTCATAGCATGCATACCGAACAGCTGAG
GCCTGCTGCAAACGACGAAAACTACGCTGCATCAGTTTAATAAAACGCAGGTGTGGTTATGCTACTAGAG
CCAGGCATCAAATAAAACGAAAGGCTCAGTCGAAAGACTGGGCCTTTCGTTTTATCTGTTGTTTGTCGGT
GAACGCTCTCTACTAGAGTCACACTGGCTCACCTTCGGGTGGGCCTTTCTGCGTTTATATACTAGAGGCC
TCCACACCGCTCGTCACATCCTGTGATCCACTCTTCATCCCGCTACGTAACACCTCTTACTAGAGTCACA
CAGGACTACTAGATGACTAAAAAGAAATATGGATTAAAATTATCAACAGTTCGAAAGTTAGAAGATGAGT
TGTGTGATTATCCTAATTATCATAAGCAACTCGAAGATTTAAGAAGTGAAATAATGACACCATGGATTCC
AACAGATACAAATATAGGCGGGGAGTTTGTACCGTCTAATACATCGAAAACAGAAATGGCAGTAACTAAT
TATCTTTGTAGTATACGAAGAGGTAAAATCCTTGAGTTTAAGAGCGCTATTGAACGTATAATCAACACAT
CAAGTAGGAAAGAACGCGAATTTATTCAAGAGTATTATTTTAATAAAAAGGAATTAGTGAAAGTTTGTGA
TGACATACACATTTCTGATAGAACTGCTCATAGAATCAAAAGGAAAATCATATCCAGATTGGCGGAAGAG
TTAGGGGAAGAGTGATACTAGAGCCAGGCATCAAATAAAACGAAAGGCTCAGTCGAAAGACTGGGCCTTT
CGTTTTATCTGTTGTTTGTCGGTGAACGCTCTCTACTAGAGTCACACTGGCTCACCTTCGGGTGGGCCTT
TCTGCGTTTATATACTAGTAGCGGCCGCTGCA
